Addgene plasmid #170871: His-GFP-Syntaxin1A
Purpose: Mammalian expression of His-GFP-Syntaxin1A.
Depositing lab: Justin Taraska. Depositing organization: National Heart, Lung, and Blood Institute (NHLBI). Publication: The nanoscale molecular morphology of docked exocytic dense-core vesicles in neuroendocrine cells. Prasai B, Haber GJ, Strub MP, Ahn R, Ciemniecki JA, Sochacki KA, Taraska JW. Nat Commun. 2021 Jun 25;12(1):3970. doi: 10.1038/s41467-021-24167-9. PubMed 34172739.
Backbone
  Vector backbone: pEGFP-C1
  Backbone manufacturer: Clonetech
  Vector type: Mammalian Expression
Growth in bacteria
  Bacterial resistance: Kanamycin, 50 μg/mL
  Growth temperature: 37°C
  Growth strain: DH5alpha
  Copy number: High Copy
Gene/Insert
  Gene/Insert name: Syntaxin 1A
  Species: M. musculus (mouse)
  Entrez Gene: Stx1a (a.k.a. HPC-1)
  Promoter: CMV
  Tag / fusion protein: EGFP (N terminal on backbone); (His)6 (N terminal on insert)
  Cloning method: Unknown
  Sequencing primers: 5′ CMV-F; 3′ SV40-pArev
Terms and licenses: Academic/Nonprofit Terms; Industry Terms: Not Available to Industry
How to cite: His-GFP-Syntaxin1A was a gift from Justin Taraska (Addgene plasmid # 170871 ; http://n2t.net/addgene:170871 ; RRID:Addgene_170871)
