[The description below was written by a language model from this plasmid's Addgene catalogue record and pLannotate feature annotations shown in this document.]
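Description:
His-GFP-Syntaxin1A is a mammalian expression plasmid built on the pEGFP-C1 backbone, about 5.6 kb in the sequenced record. It is propagated in E. coli from a high-copy ColE1/pUC-type origin and selected with kanamycin. The resistance cassette is the dual-purpose NeoR/KanR gene (aminoglycoside phosphotransferase from Tn5). It is preceded by both a bacterial bla-type promoter and the SV40 enhancer/early promoter and followed by the HSV TK polyadenylation signal, so the same marker gives kanamycin resistance in bacteria and can support G418 selection in transfected mammalian cells. An f1 origin is also present, a standard backbone element that allows single-stranded DNA production. The short hits annotated as ble, bGH poly(A) and SV40 large T antigen are only fragments and most likely reflect backbone sequence rather than functional parts.

The payload is a single fusion open reading frame driven by the human CMV immediate-early enhancer and promoter and terminated by the SV40 poly(A) signal. In the feature table, a short His-tag-like match (annotated as a capTEV fragment) lies just upstream of EGFP. EGFP is followed by residual multiple cloning site sequence and then the syntaxin 1A coding region, which agrees with the order His–GFP–Syntaxin1A given in the name. The catalogue lists the insert as mouse Stx1a, whereas the automated annotation matched it to the rat protein entry. Syntaxin 1A is a plasma membrane SNARE protein that acts with SNAP25 and VAMP2 in calcium-dependent exocytosis. The construct expresses a fluorescent, His-tagged version of it in mammalian cells, and the associated publication concerns the nanoscale organisation of docked dense-core vesicles in neuroendocrine cells.
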