Features (pLannotate 1.2.2; 17 found; start..end, strand, type, name):
     61..364     +  enhancer       CMV enhancer: human cytomegalovirus immediate early enhancer
    365..568     +  promoter       CMV promoter: human cytomegalovirus (CMV) immediate early promoter
    625..641     +  CDS            capTEV™ (fragment): composite tag for in vivo biotinylation, TEV protease cleavage, and 6xHis tagging
    652..1367    +  CDS            EGFP (fragment): the original enhanced GFP (Yang et al., 1996) mammalian codon-optimized
   1367..1389    +  misc_feature   MCS (fragment): multiple cloning site
   1390..2253    +  CDS            Stx1a (sequence partly withheld): STX1A_RAT - Also known as Sap. Experimental evidence at protein level: Swiss-Prot protein existence level 1. Plays an essential role in hormone and neurotransmitter calcium-dependent exocytosis and endocytosis (PubMed:7901002, PubMed:17301173, PubMed:18167541, PubMed:20484665, PubMed:22411134, PubMed:28813412). Part of the SNARE (Soluble NSF Attachment Receptor) complex composed of SNAP25, STX1A and VAMP2 which mediates the fusion of synaptic vesicles with the presynaptic plasma membrane (PubMed:14665625, PubMed:16888141, PubMed:19571812). STX1A and SNAP25 are localized on the plasma membrane
   2257..2282    +  misc_feature   MCS (fragment): multiple cloning site
   2294..2378    +  CDS            large T antigen (fragment): large T antigen from SV40 (simian virus 40)
   2401..2522    +  polyA_signal   SV40 poly(A) signal: SV40 polyadenylation signal
   2556..2984    -  rep_origin     f1 ori (sequence partly withheld): f1 bacteriophage origin of replication; arrow indicates direction of (+) strand synthesis
   3011..3115    +  promoter       AmpR promoter: bla
   3117..3474    +  promoter       SV40 promoter: SV40 enhancer and early promoter
   3509..4303    +  CDS            NeoR/KanR: aminoglycoside phosphotransferase from Tn5; aph(3')-II (or nptII); confers resistance to neomycin, kanamycin, and G418 (Geneticin®)
   4324..4476    +  CDS            ble (fragment): BLE_KLEPN - Experimental evidence at protein level: Swiss-Prot protein existence level 1. Binding protein with a strong affinity to the bleomycin family of antibiotics. Binds to CL990; an antimitotic-antibiotic compound. From Klebsiella pneumoniae.
   4535..4582    +  polyA_signal   HSV TK poly(A) signal: herpes simplex virus thymidine kinase polyadenylation signal (Cole and Stacy, 1985)
   4673..4689    -  polyA_signal   bGH poly(A) signal (fragment): bovine growth hormone polyadenylation signal
   4911..5499    +  rep_origin     ori: high-copy-number ColE1/pMB1/pBR322/pUC origin of replication
>Addgene plasmid #170871 | His-GFP-Syntaxin1A | addgene full sequence | sequence record 335143 | Addgene NGS Result
TAGTTATTAATAGTAATCAATTACGGGGTCATTAGTTCATAGCCCATATATGGAGTTCCGCGTTACATAA
CTTACGGTAAATGGCCCGCCTGGCTGACCGCCCAACGACCCCCGCCCATTGACGTCAATAATGACGTATG
TTCCCATAGTAACGCCAATAGGGACTTTCCATTGACGTCAATGGGTGGAGTATTTACGGTAAACTGCCCA
CTTGGCAGTACATCAAGTGTATCATATGCCAAGTACGCCCCCTATTGACGTCAATGACGGTAAATGGCCC
GCCTGGCATTATGCCCAGTACATGACCTTATGGGACTTTCCTACTTGGCAGTACATCTACGTATTAGTCA
TCGCTATTACCATGGTGATGCGGTTTTGGCAGTACATCAATGGGCGTGGATAGCGGTTTGACTCACGGGG
ATTTCCAAGTCTCCACCCCATTGACGTCAATGGGAGTTTGTTTTGGCACCAAAATCAACGGGACTTTCCA
AAATGTCGTAACAACTCCGCCCCATTGACGCAAATGGGCGGTAGGCGTGTACGGTGGGAGGTCTATATAA
GCAGAGCTGGTTTAGTGAACCGTCAGATCCGCTAGCGCTACCGGTCGCCACCATGGGCAGCAGCCATCAT
CATCATCATCACAGCAGCGGCGTGAGCAAGGGCGAGGAGCTGTTCACCGGGGTGGTGCCCATCCTGGTCG
AGCTGGACGGCGACGTAAACGGCCACAAGTTCAGCGTGTCCGGCGAGGGCGAGGGCGATGCCACCTACGG
CAAGCTGACCCTGAAGTTCATCTGCACCACCGGCAAGCTGCCCGTGCCCTGGCCCACCCTCGTGACCACC
CTGACCTACGGCGTGCAGTGCTTCAGCCGCTACCCCGACCACATGAAGCAGCACGACTTCTTCAAGTCCG
CCATGCCCGAAGGCTACGTCCAGGAGCGCACCATCTTCTTCAAGGACGACGGCAACTACAAGACCCGCGC
CGAGGTGAAGTTCGAGGGCGACACCCTGGTGAACCGCATCGAGCTGAAGGGCATCGACTTCAAGGAGGAC
GGCAACATCCTGGGGCACAAGCTGGAGTACAACTACAACAGCCACAACGTCTATATCATGGCCGACAAGC
AGAAGAACGGCATCAAGGTGAACTTCAAGATCCGCCACAACATCGAGGACGGCAGCGTGCAGCTCGCCGA
CCACTACCAGCAGAACACCCCCATCGGCGACGGCCCCGTGCTGCTGCCCGACAACCACTACCTGAGCACC
CAGTCCGCCCTGAGCAAAGACCCCAACGAGAAGCGCGATCACATGGTCCTGCTGGAGTTCGTGACCGCCG
CCGGGATCACTCTCGGCATGGACGAGCTGTACAAGTACTCAGATCTCGAGCTCAAGCTTATGAAGGACCG
AACCCAGGAGCTCCGCACGGCCAAGGACAGCGATGACGACGATGATGTCACTGTCACTGTGGAC
[372 nt withheld, positions 1465-1836]
CAGAGGCAGCTGGAGATCACTGGCCGGACCACGACCAGTGAGGAGTTGGAAGACATGCTGGAGAGTGGGA
ATCCCGCCATCTTTGCCTCTGGGATCATCATGGACTCCAGCATCTCGAAGCAGGCCCTCAGTGAGATCGA
GACCAGGCACAGTGAGATCATCAAGTTGGAGAACAGCATCCGGGAGCTACACGATATGTTCATGGACATG
GCCATGCTGGTGGAGAGCCAGGGGGAGATGATTGACAGGATCGAGTACAATGTGGAACACGCTGTGGACT
ACGTGGAGAGGGCCGTGTCTGACACCAAGAAGGCCGTCAAGTACCAGAGCAAGGCACGCAGGAAGAAGAT
CATGATCATCATTTGCTGTGTGATTCTGGGCATCATCATCGCCTCCACCATCGGGGGCATCTTTGGATAG
GGTACCGCGGGCCCGGGATCCACCGGATCTAGATAACTGATCATAATCAGCCATACCACATTTGTAGAGG
TTTTACTTGCTTTAAAAAACCTCCCACACCTCCCCCTGAACCTGAAACATAAAATGAATGCAATTGTTGT
TGTTAACTTGTTTATTGCAGCTTATAATGGTTACAAATAAAGCAATAGCATCACAAATTTCACAAATAAA
GCATTTTTTTCACTGCATTCTAGTTGTGGTTTGTCCAAACTCATCAATGTATCTTAACGCGTAAATTGTA
AGCGTTAATATTTTGTTAAAATTCGCGTTAAATTTTTGTTAAATCAGCTCATTTTTTAACCAATAGGCCG
AAATCGGCAAAATCCCTTATAAATCAAAAGAATAGACCGAGATAGGGT
[37 nt withheld, positions 2655-2691]
AAAGAACGTGGACTCCAACGTCAAAGG
[49 nt withheld, positions 2719-2767]
T
[91 nt withheld, positions 2769-2859]
G
[124 nt withheld, positions 2861-2984]
CAGGTGGCACTTTTCGGGGAAATGTGCGCGGAACCCCTATTTGTTTATTTTTCTAAATACATTCAAATAT
GTATCCGCTCATGAGACAATAACCCTGATAAATGCTTCAATAATATTGAAAAAGGAAGAGTCCTGAGGCG
GAAAGAACCAGCTGTGGAATGTGTGTCAGTTAGGGTGTGGAAAGTCCCCAGGCTCCCCAGCAGGCAGAAG
TATGCAAAGCATGCATCTCAATTAGTCAGCAACCAGGTGTGGAAAGTCCCCAGGCTCCCCAGCAGGCAGA
AGTATGCAAAGCATGCATCTCAATTAGTCAGCAACCATAGTCCCGCCCCTAACTCCGCCCATCCCGCCCC
TAACTCCGCCCAGTTCCGCCCATTCTCCGCCCCATGGCTGACTAATTTTTTTTATTTATGCAGAGGCCGA
GGCCGCCTCGGCCTCTGAGCTATTCCAGAAGTAGTGAGGAGGCTTTTTTGGAGGCCTAGGCTTTTGCAAA
GATCGATCAAGAGACAGGATGAGGATCGTTTCGCATGATTGAACAAGATGGATTGCACGCAGGTTCTCCG
GCCGCTTGGGTGGAGAGGCTATTCGGCTATGACTGGGCACAACAGACAATCGGCTGCTCTGATGCCGCCG
TGTTCCGGCTGTCAGCGCAGGGGCGCCCGGTTCTTTTTGTCAAGACCGACCTGTCCGGTGCCCTGAATGA
ACTGCAAGACGAGGCAGCGCGGCTATCGTGGCTGGCCACGACGGGCGTTCCTTGCGCAGCTGTGCTCGAC
GTTGTCACTGAAGCGGGAAGGGACTGGCTGCTATTGGGCGAAGTGCCGGGGCAGGATCTCCTGTCATCTC
ACCTTGCTCCTGCCGAGAAAGTATCCATCATGGCTGATGCAATGCGGCGGCTGCATACGCTTGATCCGGC
TACCTGCCCATTCGACCACCAAGCGAAACATCGCATCGAGCGAGCACGTACTCGGATGGAAGCCGGTCTT
GTCGATCAGGATGATCTGGACGAAGAGCATCAGGGGCTCGCGCCAGCCGAACTGTTCGCCAGGCTCAAGG
CGAGCATGCCCGACGGCGAGGATCTCGTCGTGACCCATGGCGATGCCTGCTTGCCGAATATCATGGTGGA
AAATGGCCGCTTTTCTGGATTCATCGACTGTGGCCGGCTGGGTGTGGCGGACCGCTATCAGGACATAGCG
TTGGCTACCCGTGATATTGCTGAAGAGCTTGGCGGCGAATGGGCTGACCGCTTCCTCGTGCTTTACGGTA
TCGCCGCTCCCGATTCGCAGCGCATCGCCTTCTATCGCCTTCTTGACGAGTTCTTCTGAGCGGGACTCTG
GGGTTCGAAATGACCGACCAAGCGACGCCCAACCTGCCATCACGAGATTTCGATTCCACCGCCGCCTTCT
ATGAAAGGTTGGGCTTCGGAATCGTTTTCCGGGACGCCGGCTGGATGATCCTCCAGCGCGGGGATCTCAT
GCTGGAGTTCTTCGCCCACCCTAGGGGGAGGCTAACTGAAACACGGAAGGAGACAATACCGGAAGGAACC
CGCGCTATGACGGCAATAAAAAGACAGAATAAAACGCACGGTGTTGGGTCGTTTGTTCATAAACGCGGGG
TTCGGTCCCAGGGCTGGCACTCTGTCGATACCCCACCGAGACCCCATTGGGGCCAATACGCCCGCGTTTC
TTCCTTTTCCCCACCCCACCCCCCAAGTTCGGGTGAAGGCCCAGGGCTCGCAGCCAACGTCGGGGCGGCA
GGCCCTGCCATAGCCTCAGGTTACTCATATATACTTTAGATTGATTTAAAACTTCATTTTTAATTTAAAA
GGATCTAGGTGAAGATCCTTTTTGATAATCTCATGACCAAAATCCCTTAACGTGAGTTTTCGTTCCACTG
AGCGTCAGACCCCGTAGAAAAGATCAAAGGATCTTCTTGAGATCCTTTTTTTCTGCGCGTAATCTGCTGC
TTGCAAACAAAAAAACCACCGCTACCAGCGGTGGTTTGTTTGCCGGATCAAGAGCTACCAACTCTTTTTC
CGAAGGTAACTGGCTTCAGCAGAGCGCAGATACCAAATACTGTTCTTCTAGTGTAGCCGTAGTTAGGCCA
CCACTTCAAGAACTCTGTAGCACCGCCTACATACCTCGCTCTGCTAATCCTGTTACCAGTGGCTGCTGCC
AGTGGCGATAAGTCGTGTCTTACCGGGTTGGACTCAAGACGATAGTTACCGGATAAGGCGCAGCGGTCGG
GCTGAACGGGGGGTTCGTGCACACAGCCCAGCTTGGAGCGAACGACCTACACCGAACTGAGATACCTACA
GCGTGAGCTATGAGAAAGCGCCACGCTTCCCGAAGGGAGAAAGGCGGACAGGTATCCGGTAAGCGGCAGG
GTCGGAACAGGAGAGCGCACGAGGGAGCTTCCAGGGGGAAACGCCTGGTATCTTTATAGTCCTGTCGGGT
TTCGCCACCTCTGACTTGAGCGTCGATTTTTGTGATGCTCGTCAGGGGGGCGGAGCCTATGGAAAAACGC
CAGCAACGCGGCCTTTTTACGGTTCCTGGCCTTTTGCTGGCCTTTTGCTCACATGTTCTTTCCTGCGTTA
TCCCCTGATTCTGTGGATAACCGTATTACCGCCATGCAT
